>Addgene plasmid #101816 | pCRRNA-G14-R18 | addgene full sequence | sequence record 197180 | Addgene NGS Result
GGTCTAGGGCGGCGGATTTGTCCTACTCAGGAGAGCGTTCACCGACAAACAACAGATAAAACGAAAGGCC
CAGTCTTTCGACTGAGCCTTTCGTTTTATTTGATGCCTCTAGCACGCGTACCATGGGATCCTATTTCTTA
ATAACTAAAAATATGGTATAATACTCTTAATAAATGCAGTAATACAGGGGCTTTTCAAGACTGAAGTCTA
GCTGAGACAAATAGTGCGATTACGAAATTTTTTAGACAAAAATAGTCTACGAGGTTTTAGAGCTATGCTG
TTTTGAATGGTCCCAAAACCCTTCACCTTGTGGTGGAACAGAGAATTTGGTTTTAGAGCTATGCTGTTTT
GAATGGTCCCAAAACAGTTTGGCGGAGTGGGTGCCTTCATACGGAGTTTTAGAGCTATGCTGTTTTGAAT
GGTCCCAAAACTTCAGCACACTGAGACTTGTTGAGTTGAATTCATGAGTATTAAGTATTGTTTTATGGCT
GATAAATTTCTTTGAATTTCTCCTTGATTATTTGTTATAAAAGTTATAAAATAATCTTGTTGGAACCATT
CAAAACAGCATAGCAAGTTAAAATAAGGCTAGTCCGTTATCAACTTGAAAAAGTGGCACCGAGTCGGTGC
TTTTTTTGATACTTCTATTCTACTCTGACTGCAAACCAAAAAAACAAGCGCTTTCAAAACGCTTGTTTTA
TCATTTTTAGGGAAATTAATCTCTTAATCCTTTTATCATTCTACATTTAGGCGCTGCCATCTTAAGACGA
AAGGGCCTCGTGATACGCCTATTTTTATAGGTTAATGTCATGATAATAATGGTTTCTTAGACGTCGGAAT
TGCCAGCTGGGGCGCCCTCTGGTAAGGTTGGGAAGCCCTGCAAAGTAAACTGGATGGCTTTCTTGCCGCC
AAGGATCTGATGGCGCAGGGGATCAAGATCTGATCAAGAGACAGGATGAGGATCGTTTCGCATGATTGAA
CAAGATGGATTGCACGCAGGTTCTCCGGCCGCTTGGGTGGAGAGGCTATTCGGCTATGACTGGGCACAAC
AGACAATCGGCTGCTCTGATGCCGCCGTGTTCCGGCTGTCAGCGCAGGGGCGCCCGGTTCTTTTTGTCAA
GACCGACCTGTCCGGTGCCCTGAATGAACTGCAGGACGAGGCAGCGCGGCTATCGTGGCTGGCCACGACG
GGCGTTCCTTGCGCAGCTGTGCTCGACGTTGTCACTGAAGCGGGAAGGGACTGGCTGCTATTGGGCGAAG
TGCCGGGGCAGGATCTCCTGTCATCTCACCTTGCTCCTGCCGAGAAAGTATCCATCATGGCTGATGCAAT
GCGGCGGCTGCATACGCTTGATCCGGCTACCTGCCCATTCGACCACCAAGCGAAACATCGCATCGAGCGA
GCACGTACTCGGATGGAAGCCGGTCTTGTCGATCAGGATGATCTGGACGAAGAGCATCAGGGGCTCGCGC
CAGCCGAACTGTTCGCCAGGCTCAAGGCGCGCATGCCCGACGGCGAGGATCTCGTCGTGACCCATGGCGA
TGCCTGCTTGCCGAATATCATGGTGGAAAATGGCCGCTTTTCTGGATTCATCGACTGTGGCCGGCTGGGT
GTGGCGGACCGCTATCAGGACATAGCGTTGGCTACCCGTGATATTGCTGAAGAGCTTGGCGGCGAATGGG
CTGACCGCTTCCTCGTGCTTTACGGTATCGCCGCTCCCGATTCGCAGCGCATCGCCTTCTATCGCCTTCT
TGACGAGTTCTTCTGAGCGGGACTCTGGGGTTCGAGAGCTCGCTTGGACTCCTGTTGATAGATCCAGTAA
TGACCTCAGAACTCCATCTGGATTTGTTCAGAACGCTCGGTTGCCGCCGGGCGTTTTTTATTGGTGAGAA
TCCAAGCACTAGTCATGACCAAAATCCCTTAACGTGAGTTTTCGTTCCACTGAGCGTCAGACCCCGTAGA
AAAGATCAAAGGATCTTCTTGAGATCCTTTTTTTCTGCGCGTAATCTGCTGCTTGCAAACAAAAAAACCA
CCGCTACCAGCGGTGGTTTGTTTGCCGGATCAAGAGCTACCAACTCTTTTTCCGAAGGTAACTGGCTTCA
GCAGAGCGCAGATACCAAATACTGTCCTTCTAGTGTAGCCGTAGTTAGGCCACCACTTCAAGAACTCTGT
AGCACCGCCTACATACCTCGCTCTGCTAATCCTGTTACCAGTGGCTGCTGCCAGTGGCGATAAGTCGTGT
CTTACCGGGTTGGACTCAAGACGATAGTTACCGGATAAGGCGCAGCGGTCGGGCTGAACGGGGGGTTCGT
GCACACAGCCCAGCTTGGAGCGAACGACCTACACCGAACTGAGATACCTACAGCGTGAGCTATGAGAAAG
CGCCACGCTTCCCGAAGGGAGAAAGGCGGACAGGTATCCGGTAAGCGGCAGGGTCGGAACAGGAGAGCGC
ACGAGGGAGCTTCCAGGGGGAAACGCCTGGTATCTTTATAGTCCTGTCGGGTTTCGCCACCTCTGACTTG
AGCGTCGATTTTTGTGATGCTCGTCAGGGGGGCGGAGCCTATGGAAAAACGCCAGCAACGCGGCCTTTTT
ACGGTTCCTGGCCTTTTGCTGGCCTTTTGCTCACATGTTCTTTCCTGCGTTATCCCCTGATTCTGTGGAT
AACCGTATTACCGCCTTTGAGTGAGCTGATACCGCTCGCCGCAGCCGAACGCCCCAAAAAGCCTCGCTTT
CAGCACCTGTCGTTTCCTTTCTTTTCAGAGGGTATTTTAAATAAAAACATTAAGTTATGACGAAGAAGAA
CGGGAACGCCTTAAACCGGAAAATTTTCATAAATAGCGAAAACCCGCGAGGTCGCCGCCCCGTAACCTGT
CGGATCACCGGAAAGGACCCGTAAAGTGATAATGATTATCATCTACATATCACAACGTGCGTGGAG
Features (pLannotate 1.2.2; 11 found; start..end, strand, type, name):
     16..102     -  terminator     rrnB T1 terminator: Escherichia coli rrnB; transcription terminator T1 from the E. coli rrnB gene
    132..263     +  misc_feature   crRNA leader: crRNA leader sequence for the Streptococcus pyogenes CRISPR/Cas system
    264..299     +  repeat_region  DR: direct repeat for the Streptococcus pyogenes CRISPR/Cas system
    330..365     +  repeat_region  DR: direct repeat for the Streptococcus pyogenes CRISPR/Cas system
    396..431     +  repeat_region  DR: direct repeat for the Streptococcus pyogenes CRISPR/Cas system
    552..630     +  misc_RNA       tracrRNA: trans-activating CRISPR RNA for the Streptococcus pyogenes CRISPR/Cas9 system
    821..940     +  CDS            tnpA (fragment): TN5P_ECOLX - Also known as tnp. Experimental evidence at protein level: Swiss-Prot protein existence level 1. Mediates transposition of transposon Tn5 by a 'cut and paste' mechanism. First, the monomeric transposase binds the 19 bp inverted DNA repeats flanking the transposon. Then, dimerization of the DNA- bound transposase creates a synaptic DNA complex. After nicking of the first DNA strand, excision of the transposon proceeds through a series of intermediates. The transposase then mediates the insertion of the transposon at a new site by strand transfer. The activity of the wild- type tran
    972..1763    +  CDS            neo: KKA2_KLEPN - Also known as kan, nptII. Experimental evidence at protein level: Swiss-Prot protein existence level 1. Resistance to kanamycin, neomycin, paromomycin, ribostamycin, butirosin and gentamicin B. From Klebsiella pneumoniae.
   1797..1891    +  terminator     lambda t0 terminator: transcription terminator from phage lambda
   1979..2567    +  rep_origin     ori: high-copy-number ColE1/pMB1/pBR322/pUC origin of replication
   2714..1       +  misc_feature   cos (fragment) (across the origin): lambda cos site; allows packaging into phage lambda particles
