[The description below was written by a language model from this plasmid's Addgene catalogue record and pLannotate feature annotations shown in this document.]
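Description:
pCRRNA-G14-R18 is a small (about 2.9 kb) bacterial CRISPR plasmid built on the pCRRNAcos backbone and carrying a two-spacer Streptococcus pyogenes CRISPR array. It is propagated in E. coli at high copy from a ColE1/pUC-type origin and selected with kanamycin through the neo (nptII) gene. That gene is preceded by a short Tn5 transposase fragment, probably a remnant of the marker's Tn5 origin, and followed by the lambda t0 terminator. A partial lambda cos site spans the sequence origin; such a site permits packaging of the plasmid into phage lambda particles, which is consistent with the "cos" in the backbone name.

The payload is a minimal native-style CRISPR locus. The S. pyogenes crRNA leader is followed by three direct repeats that flank two 30-nt spacers, one directed against sfGFP and one against mCherry. The record lists the promoter as Spy 1049. A tracrRNA is annotated downstream of the array, so the plasmid supplies both RNA components needed to form mature guide complexes. An rrnB T1 terminator lies upstream on the opposite strand. No Cas9 or dCas9 gene is annotated, so the protein must be provided from the host strain or another construct.

The stated purpose is to repress mCherry and GFP independently and with different strengths. The associated work concerns tuning dCas9's ability to block transcription to give graded, low-noise knockdown of bacterial genes. The "G14" and "R18" in the name may denote the extent of guide complementarity to the green and red reporter targets, but the record does not say this explicitly.
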