Addgene plasmid #101816: pCRRNA-G14-R18
Purpose: Repress mCherry and GFP independently, with different strengths
Depositing lab: David Bikard & Sven van Teeffelen. Depositing organization: Institut Pasteur. Publication: Tuning dCas9's ability to block transcription enables robust, noiseless knockdown of bacterial genes. Vigouroux A, Oldewurtel E, Cui L, Bikard D, van Teeffelen S. Mol Syst Biol. 2018 Mar 8;14(3):e7899. PubMed 29519933.
Backbone
  Vector backbone: pCRRNAcos
  Backbone size w/o insert (bp): 2870
  Vector type: CRISPR, Synthetic Biology
Growth in bacteria
  Bacterial resistance: Kanamycin, 50 μg/mL
  Growth temperature: 37°C
  Growth strain: DH5alpha
  Copy number: High Copy
Gene/Insert
  Gene/Insert name: crRNAs targeting GFP and mCherry
  gRNA/shRNA sequence: sfGFP crRNA: CCTTCACCTTGTGGTGGAACAGAGAATTTG; mCherry crRNA: AGTTTGGCGGAGTGGGTGCCTTCATACGGA
  Species: Synthetic
  Promoter: Spy 1049
  Cloning method: Restriction Enzyme; 5′ cloning site Unknown (unknown if destroyed); 3′ cloning site Unknown (unknown if destroyed)
  Sequencing primers: 5′ TTACTTTGCAGGGCTTCCCAACC; 3′ TTTGATGCCTCTAGCACGCG
Terms and licenses: Academic/Nonprofit Terms; Industry Terms: Not Available to Industry
How to cite: pCRRNA-G14-R18 was a gift from David Bikard & Sven van Teeffelen (Addgene plasmid # 101816 ; http://n2t.net/addgene:101816 ; RRID:Addgene_101816)
